>Addgene plasmid #219698 | L0-T15 BpiI-p35s-BpiI | addgene full sequence | sequence record 435729 | Addgene NGS Result
GTCTTGACGGCGAGTTCTGTTAGATCCTCGATTTGAATCTTAGACTCCATGCATGGCCTTAGATTCAGTA
GGAACTACCTTTTTAGAGACTCCAATCTCTATTACTTGCCTTGGTTTATGAAGCAAGCCTTGAATCGTCC
ATACTGGAATAGTACTTCTGATCTTGAGAAATATGTCTTTCTCTGTGTTCTTGATGCAATTAGTCCTGAA
TCTTTTGACTGCATCTTTAACCTTCTTGGGAAGGTATTTGATCTCCTGGAGATTGTTACTCGGGTAGATC
GTCTTGATGAGACTTGCTGCGTAGGCCTCTCTAACCATCTGTGGGTCAGCATTCTTTCTGAAATTGAAGA
GGCTAACCTTCTCATTATCAGTGGTGAACATAGTGTCGTCACCTTCACCTTCGAACTTCCTTCCTAGATC
GTAAAGATAGAGGAAATCGTCCATTGTAATCTCCGGGGCAAAGGAGATCTCTTTTGGGGCTGGATCACTG
CTGGGCCTTTTGGTTCCTAGCGTGAGCCAGTGGGCTTTTTGCTTTGGTGGGCTTGTTAGGGCCTTAGCAA
AGCTCTTGGGCTTGAGTTGAGCTTCTCCTTTGGGGATGAAGTTCAACCTGTCTGTTTGCTGACTTGTTGT
GTACGCGTCAGCTGCTGCTCTTGCCTCTGTAATAGTGGCAAATTTCTTGTGTGCAACTCCGGGAACGCCG
TTTGTTGCCGCCTTTGTACAACCCCAGTCATCGTATATACCGGCATGTGGACCGTTATACACAACGTAGT
AGTTGATATGAGGGTGTTGAATACCCGATTCTGCTCTGAGAGGAGCAACTGTGCTGTTAAGCTCAGATTT
TTGTGGGATTGGAATTCCTCCCTCCTTGTCTTCCACAGAGTGCCTGAATTCTGCAGATATCCATCACACT
GGCGGCCGCTCGAGCATGCATCTAGAGGGCCCAATTCGCCCTATAGTGAGTCGTATTACAATTCACTGGC
CGTCGTTTTACAACGTCGTGACTGGGAAAACCCTGGCGTTACCCAACTTAATCGCCTTGCAGCACATCCC
CCTTTCGCCAGCTGGCGTAATAGCGAAGAGGCCCGCACCGATCGCCCTTCCCAACAGTTGCGCAGCCTAT
ACGTACGGCAGTTTAAGGTTTACACCTATAAAAGAGAGAGCCGTTATCGTCTGTTTGTGGATGTACAGAG
TGATATTATTGACACGCCGGGGCGACGGATGGTGATCCCCCTGGCCAGTGCACGTCTGCTGTCAGATAAA
GTCTCCCGTGAACTTTACCCGGTGGTGCATATCGGGGATGAAAGCTGGCGCATGATGACCACCGATATGG
CCAGTGTGCCGGTCTCCGTTATCGGGGAAGAAGTGGCTGATCTCAGCCACCGCGAAAATGACATCAAAAA
CGCCATTAACCTGATGTTCTGGGGAATATAAATGTCAGGCATGAGATTATCAAAAAGGATCTTCACCTAG
ATCCTTTTCACGTAGAAAGCCAGTCCGCAGAAACGGTGCTGACCCCGGATGAATGTCAGCTACTGGGCTA
TCTGGACAAGGGAAAACGCAAGCGCAAAGAGAAAGCAGGTAGCTTGCAGTGGGCTTACATGGCGATAGCT
AGACTGGGCGGTTTTATGGACAGCAAGCGAACCGGAATTGCCAGCTGGGGCGCCCTCTGGTAAGGTTGGG
AAGCCCTGCAAAGTAAACTGGATGGCTTTCTTGCCGCCAAGGATCTGATGGCGCAGGGGATCAAGCTCTG
ATCAAGAGACAGGATGAGGATCGTTTCGCATGATTGAACAAGATGGATTGCACGCAGGTTCTCCGGCCGC
TTGGGTGGAGAGGCTATTCGGCTATGACTGGGCACAACAGACAATCGGCTGCTCTGATGCCGCCGTGTTC
CGGCTGTCAGCGCAGGGGCGCCCGGTTCTTTTTGTCAAGACCGACCTGTCCGGTGCCCTGAATGAACTGC
AAGACGAGGCAGCGCGGCTATCGTGGCTGGCCACGACGGGCGTTCCTTGCGCAGCTGTGCTCGACGTTGT
CACTGAAGCGGGAAGGGACTGGCTGCTATTGGGCGAAGTGCCGGGGCAGGATCTCCTGTCATCTCACCTT
GCTCCTGCCGAGAAAGTATCCATCATGGCTGATGCAATGCGGCGGCTGCATACGCTTGATCCGGCTACCT
GCCCATTCGACCACCAAGCGAAACATCGCATCGAGCGAGCACGTACTCGGATGGAAGCCGGTCTTGTCGA
TCAGGATGATCTGGACGAAGAGCATCAGGGGCTCGCGCCAGCCGAACTGTTCGCCAGGCTCAAGGCGAGC
ATGCCCGACGGCGAGGATCTCGTCGTGACCCATGGCGATGCCTGCTTGCCGAATATCATGGTGGAAAATG
GCCGCTTTTCTGGATTCATCGACTGTGGCCGGCTGGGTGTGGCGGACCGCTATCAGGACATAGCGTTGGC
TACCCGTGATATTGCTGAAGAGCTTGGCGGCGAATGGGCTGACCGCTTCCTCGTGCTTTACGGTATCGCC
GCTCCCGATTCGCAGCGCATCGCCTTCTATCGCCTTCTTGACGAGTTCTTCTGAATTATTAACGCTTACA
ATTTCCTGATGCGGTATTTTCTCCTTACGCATCTGTGCGGTATTTCACACCGCATCAGGTGGCACTTTTC
GGGGAAATGTGCGCGGAACCCCTATTTGTTTATTTTTCTAAATACATTCAAATATGTATCCGCTCATGAG
ACAATAACCCTGATAAATGCTTCAATAATAGCACGTGAGGAGGGCCACCATGGCCAAGTTGACCAGTGCC
GTTCCGGTGCTCACCGCGCGCGACGTCGCCGGAGCGGTCGAGTTCTGGACCGACCGGCTCGGGTTCTCCC
GGGACTTCGTGGAGGACGACTTCGCCGGTGTGGTCCGGGACGACGTGACCCTGTTCATCAGCGCGGTCCA
GGACCAGGTGGTGCCGGACAACACCCTGGCCTGGGTGTGGGTGCGCGGCCTGGACGAGCTGTACGCCGAG
TGGTCGGAGGTCGTGTCCACGAACTTCCGGGACGCCTCCGGGCCGGCCATGACCGAGATCGGCGAGCAGC
CGTGGGGGCGGGAGTTCGCCCTGCGCGACCCGGCCGGCAACTGCGTGCACTTCGTGGCCGAGGAGCAGGA
CTGACACGTGCTAAAACTTCATTTTTAATTTAAAAGGATCTAGGTGAAGATCCTTTTTGATAATCTCATG
ACCAAAATCCCTTAACGTGAGTTTTCGTTCCACTGAGCGTCAGACCCCGTAGAAAAGATCAAAGGATCTT
CTTGAGATCCTTTTTTTCTGCGCGTAATCTGCTGCTTGCAAACAAAAAAACCACCGCTACCAGCGGTGGT
TTGTTTGCCGGATCAAGAGCTACCAACTCTTTTTCCGAAGGTAACTGGCTTCAGCAGAGCGCAGATACCA
AATACTGTTCTTCTAGTGTAGCCGTAGTTAGGCCACCACTTCAAGAACTCTGTAGCACCGCCTACATACC
TCGCTCTGCTAATCCTGTTACCAGTGGCTGCTGCCAGTGGCGATAAGTCGTGTCTTACCGGGTTGGACTC
AAGACGATAGTTACCGGATAAGGCGCAGCGGTCGGGCTGAACGGGGGGTTCGTGCACACAGCCCAGCTTG
GAGCGAACGACCTACACCGAACTGAGATACCTACAGCGTGAGCTATGAGAAAGCGCCACGCTTCCCGAAG
GGAGAAAGGCGGACAGGTATCCGGTAAGCGGCAGGGTCGGAACAGGAGAGCGCACGAGGGAGCTTCCAGG
GGGAAACGCCTGGTATCTTTATAGTCCTGTCGGGTTTCGCCACCTCTGACTTGAGCGTCGATTTTTGTGA
TGCTCGTCAGGGGGGCGGAGCCTATGGAAAAACGCCAGCAACGCGGCCTTTTTACGGTTCCTGGCCTTTT
GCTGGCCTTTTGCTCACATGTTCTTTCCTGCGTTATCCCCTGATTCTGTGGATAACCGTATTACCGCCTT
TGAGTGAGCTGATACCGCTCGCCGCAGCCGAACGACCGAGCGCAGCGAGTCAGTGAGCGAGGAAGCGGAA
GAGCGCCCAATACGCAAACCGCCTCTCCCCGCGCGTTGGCCGATTCATTAATGCAGCTGGCACGACAGGT
TTCCCGACTGGAAAGCGGGCAGTGAGCGCAACGCAATTAATGTGAGTTAGCTCACTCATTAGGCACCCCA
GGCTTTACACTTTATGCTTCCGGCTCGTATGTTGTGTGGAATTGTGAGCGGATAACAATTTCACACAGGA
AACAGCTATGACCATGATTACGCCAAGCTATTTAGGTGACGCGTTAGAATACTCAAGCTATGCATCAAGC
TTGGTACCGAGCTCGGATCCACTAGTAACGGCCGCCAGTGTGCTGGAATTCAGGACGTTGATGAAGACAA
AGTAGCGTGTCCTCTCCAAATGAAATGAACTTCCTTATATAGAGGAAGGGTCTTGCGAAGGATAGTGGGA
TTGTGCGTCATCCCTTACGTCAGTGGAGATGTCACATCAATCCACTTGCTTTGTAGACGTGGTTGGAACC
TCTTCTTTTTCCACGATGCTCCTCGTGGGTGGGGGTCCATCTTTGGGACCACTGTCGGCAGAGAGATCTT
GAATGATAGCCTTTCCTTTATCGCAATGATGGCATTTGTAGGAGCCACCTTCCTTTTCTACTGTCCTTTC
GATGAAGTGACAGATAGCTGGGCAATGGAATCCGAGGAGGTTTCCCGAAATTATCCTTTGTTGAAAAGTC
TCAATAGCCCTTTGATCTTCTGAGACTGTATCTTTGACATTTTTGGAGTAGACCAGAGTGTCGTGCTCCA
CCATGTTGACGAAGATTTTCTTCTTGTCATTGAGTCGTAAAAGACTCTGTATGAACTGTTCGCCA
Features (pLannotate 1.2.2; 16 found; start..end, strand, type, name):
     52..858     -  CDS            IBMP_CAMVB (fragment): Experimental evidence at protein level: Swiss-Prot protein existence level 1. Enhances the ribosomal termination-reinitiation event leading to the translation of major open reading frames on the polycistronic viral RNAs. From Cauliflower mosaic virus (strain Bari 1) (CaMV).
    950..968     -  promoter       T7 promoter: promoter for bacteriophage T7 RNA polymerase
    971..1118    +  CDS            lacZα (fragment): LacZα fragment of β-galactosidase; lacZ fragment
   1128..1431    +  CDS            ccdB (fragment): CcdB, a bacterial toxin that poisons DNA gyrase; ccdB; Plasmids containing the ccdB gene cannot be propagated in standard E. coli strains.
   1479..1748    +  CDS            tnpA (fragment): TN5P_ECOLX - Also known as tnp. Experimental evidence at protein level: Swiss-Prot protein existence level 1. Mediates transposition of transposon Tn5 by a 'cut and paste' mechanism. First, the monomeric transposase binds the 19 bp inverted DNA repeats flanking the transposon. Then, dimerization of the DNA- bound transposase creates a synaptic DNA complex. After nicking of the first DNA strand, excision of the transposon proceeds through a series of intermediates. The transposase then mediates the insertion of the transposon at a new site by strand transfer. The activity of the wild- type tran
   1780..2574    +  CDS            NeoR/KanR: aminoglycoside phosphotransferase from Tn5; aph(3')-II (or nptII); confers resistance to neomycin, kanamycin, and G418 (Geneticin®)
   2595..2645    -  misc_feature   bom (fragment): basis of mobility region from pBR322
   2672..2760    +  promoter       AmpR promoter (fragment): bla
   2780..3154    +  CDS            BleoR: antibiotic-binding protein; Sh ble from Streptoalloteichus hindustanus; confers resistance to bleomycin, phleomycin, and Zeocin™
   3292..3880    +  rep_origin     ori: high-copy-number ColE1/pMB1/pBR322/pUC origin of replication
   4063..4155    +  CDS            lacI (fragment): lac repressor; lacI; The lac repressor binds to the lac operator to inhibit transcription in E. coli. This inhibition can be relieved by adding lactose or isopropyl-β-D-thiogalactopyranoside (IPTG).
   4168..4189    +  protein_bind   CAP binding site: CAP binding activates transcription in the presence of cAMP. E. coli catabolite activator protein
   4204..4234    +  promoter       lac promoter: promoter for the E. coli lac operon
   4242..4258    +  protein_bind   lac operator: The lac repressor binds to the lac operator to inhibit transcription in E. coli. This inhibition can be relieved by adding lactose or isopropyl-β-D-thiogalactopyranoside (IPTG). lac repressor encoded by lacI
   4418..4763    -  promoter       CaMV 35S promoter: strong constitutive promoter from cauliflower mosaic virus
   4420..4466    -  promoter       minimal CaMV 35S promoter: minimal 35S promoter from cauliflower mosaic virus
