[The description below was written by a language model from this plasmid's Addgene catalogue record and pLannotate feature annotations shown in this document.]
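Description:
L0-T15 BpiI-p35s-BpiI is a Level 0 Golden Gate part plasmid built in the pCR-BluntII-TOPO cloning backbone and maintained in E. coli. It replicates from a high-copy ColE1/pUC-type origin and is selected with kanamycin through the Tn5-derived NeoR/KanR aminoglycoside phosphotransferase gene. The backbone also carries a BleoR (Sh ble) cassette. Other annotated elements are standard remnants of the TOPO vector: the lac promoter, operator and CAP site, a T7 promoter, and fragments of lacZα and the ccdB toxin gene. In the parent vector these last two form a lethal fusion that is disrupted by insert cloning, which is consistent with their annotation here as fragments.

The roughly 1.4 kb synthetic insert is a cauliflower mosaic virus 35S promoter segment flanked by BpiI sites. BpiI is a type IIS restriction enzyme that cuts outside its recognition sequence, so digestion releases the promoter with defined overhangs for scarless, directional assembly into a higher-level acceptor. The feature table identifies the strong constitutive CaMV 35S promoter, including its minimal core. It also shows an adjacent fragment of the CaMV open reading frame encoding the viral translational transactivator. This fragment lies on the same strand just across the circular junction of the sequence, which suggests the part is a long version of the promoter carrying native upstream viral sequence rather than a functional coding unit.

According to the record, the plasmid supplies the 35S promoter for insertion into a "history-dependent target" construct. The record does not describe the target's design, the overhang identities or the destination vector. It is classed as a synthetic biology vector.
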