Addgene plasmid #219698: L0-T15 BpiI-p35s-BpiI
Purpose: Level 0 to insert p35S promoter to history-dependent target
Depositing lab: Jennifer Nemhauser. Depositing organization: University of Washington.
Backbone
  Vector backbone: pCR-BluntII-TOPO
  Backbone manufacturer: Thermo fisher Scientific
  Backbone size w/o insert (bp): 3512
  Vector type: Synthetic Biology
Growth in bacteria
  Bacterial resistance: Kanamycin, 50 μg/mL
  Growth temperature: 37°C
  Growth strain: DH5alpha
  Copy number: High Copy
Gene/Insert
  Gene/Insert name: BpiI-p35s-BpiI
  Species: Synthetic
  Insert size (bp): 1383
  Cloning method: Golden Gate
Terms and licenses: Academic/Nonprofit Terms; Industry Terms: Not Available to Industry
How to cite: L0-T15 BpiI-p35s-BpiI was a gift from Jennifer Nemhauser (Addgene plasmid # 219698 ; http://n2t.net/addgene:219698 ; RRID:Addgene_219698)
